>Addgene plasmid #159086 | lenti U6-sgRNA-acRNA SYN-dCas9-P2A-EGFP | depositor full sequence | sequence record 307049 | lenti U6-sgRNA-acRNA SYN-dCas9-P2A-EGFP sequence 13374 bps
GTCGACGGATCGGGAGATCTCCCGATCCCCTATGGTGCACTCTCAGTACAATCTGCTCTGATGCCGCATA
GTTAAGCCAGTATCTGCTCCCTGCTTGTGTGTTGGAGGTCGCTGAGTAGTGCGCGAGCAAAATTTAAGCT
ACAACAAGGCAAGGCTTGACCGACAATTGCATGAAGAATCTGCTTAGGGTTAGGCGTTTTGCGCTGCTTC
GCGATGTACGGGCCAGATATACGCGTTGACATTGATTATTGACTAGTTATTAATAGTAATCAATTACGGG
GTCATTAGTTCATAGCCCATATATGGAGTTCCGCGTTACATAACTTACGGTAAATGGCCCGCCTGGCTGA
CCGCCCAACGACCCCCGCCCATTGACGTCAATAATGACGTATGTTCCCATAGTAACGCCAATAGGGACTT
TCCATTGACGTCAATGGGTGGAGTATTTACGGTAAACTGCCCACTTGGCAGTACATCAAGTGTATCATAT
GCCAAGTACGCCCCCTATTGACGTCAATGACGGTAAATGGCCCGCCTGGCATTATGCCCAGTACATGACC
TTATGGGACTTTCCTACTTGGCAGTACATCTACGTATTAGTCATCGCTATTACCATGGTGATGCGGTTTT
GGCAGTACATCAATGGGCGTGGATAGCGGTTTGACTCACGGGGATTTCCAAGTCTCCACCCCATTGACGT
CAATGGGAGTTTGTTTTGGCACCAAAATCAACGGGACTTTCCAAAATGTCGTAACAACTCCGCCCCATTG
ACGCAAATGGGCGGTAGGCGTGTACGGTGGGAGGTCTATATAAGCAGCGCGTTTTGCCTGTACTGGGTCT
CTCTGGTTAGACCAGATCTGAGCCTGGGAGCTCTCTGGCTAACTAGGGAACCCACTGCTTAAGCCTCAAT
AAAGCTTGCCTTGAGTGCTTCAAGTAGTGTGTGCCCGTCTGTTGTGTGACTCTGGTAACTAGAGATCCCT
CAGACCCTTTTAGTCAGTGTGGAAAATCTCTAGCAGTGGCGCCCGAACAGGGACTTGAAAGCGAAAGGGA
AACCAGAGGAGCTCTCTCGACGCAGGACTCGGCTTGCTGAAGCGCGCACGGCAAGAGGCGAGGGGCGGCG
ACTGGTGAGTACGCCAAAAATTTTGACTAGCGGAGGCTAGAAGGAGAGAGATGGGTGCGAGAGCGTCAGT
ATTAAGCGGGGGAGAATTAGATCGCGATGGGAAAAAATTCGGTTAAGGCCAGGGGGAAAGAAAAAATATA
AATTAAAACATATAGTATGGGCAAGCAGGGAGCTAGAACGATTCGCAGTTAATCCTGGCCTGTTAGAAAC
ATCAGAAGGCTGTAGACAAATACTGGGACAGCTACAACCATCCCTTCAGACAGGATCAGAAGAACTTAGA
TCATTATATAATACAGTAGCAACCCTCTATTGTGTGCATCAAAGGATAGAGATAAAAGACACCAAGGAAG
CTTTAGACAAGATAGAGGAAGAGCAAAACAAAAGTAAGACCACCGCACAGCAAGCGGCCGCTGATCTTCA
GACCTGGAGGAGGAGATATGAGGGACAATTGGAGAAGTGAATTATATAAATATAAAGTAGTAAAAATTGA
ACCATTAGGAGTAGCACCCACCAAGGCAAAGAGAAGAGTGGTGCAGAGAGAAAAAAGAGCAGTGGGAATA
GGAGCTTTGTTCCTTGGGTTCTTGGGAGCAGCAGGAAGCACTATGGGCGCAGCGTCAATGACGCTGACGG
TACAGGCCAGACAATTATTGTCTGGTATAGTGCAGCAGCAGAACAATTTGCTGAGGGCTATTGAGGCGCA
ACAGCATCTGTTGCAACTCACAGTCTGGGGCATCAAGCAGCTCCAGGCAAGAATCCTGGCTGTGGAAAGA
TACCTAAAGGATCAACAGCTCCTGGGGATTTGGGGTTGCTCTGGAAAACTCATTTGCACCACTGCTGTGC
CTTGGAATGCTAGTTGGAGTAATAAATCTCTGGAACAGATTTGGAATCACACGACCTGGATGGAGTGGGA
CAGAGAAATTAACAATTACACAAGCTTAATACACTCCTTAATTGAAGAATCGCAAAACCAGCAAGAAAAG
AATGAACAAGAATTATTGGAATTAGATAAATGGGCAAGTTTGTGGAATTGGTTTAACATAACAAATTGGC
TGTGGTATATAAAATTATTCATAATGATAGTAGGAGGCTTGGTAGGTTTAAGAATAGTTTTTGCTGTACT
TTCTATAGTGAATAGAGTTAGGCAGGGATATTCACCATTATCGTTTCAGACCCACCTCCCAACCCCGAGG
GGACCCGACAGGCCCGAAGGAATAGAAGAAGAAGGTGGAGAGAGAGACAGAGACAGATCCATTCGATTAG
TGAACGGATCGGCACTGCGTGCGCCAATTCTGCAGACAAATGGCAGTATTCATCCACAATTTTAAAAGAA
AAGGGGGGATTGGGGGGTACAGTGCAGGGGAAAGAATAGTAGACATAATAGCAACAGACATACAAACTAA
AGAATTACAAAAACAAATTACAAAAATTCAAAATTTTCGGGTTTATTACAGGGACAGCAGAGATCCAGTT
TGGTTAATTAACCAAGCGCGCAATTAACCCTCACTAAAGGGAACAAAAGCTGGAGCTCCACCGCGGAAAA
AAACAGAGACGGCACCGACTCGGTGCCACTTTTTCAAGTTGATAACGGACTAGCCTTATTTTAACTTGCT
ATTTCTAGCTCTAAAACAGGTCTTCTCGAAGACCCGGTGTTTCGTCCTTTCCACAAGATATATAAAGCCA
AGAAATCGAAATACTTTCAAGTTACGGTAAGCATATGATAGTCCATTTTAAAACATAATTTTAAAACTGC
AAACTACCCAAGAAATTATTACTTTCTACGTCACGTATTTTGTACTAATATCTTTGTGTTTACAGTCAAA
TTAATTCCAATTATCTCTCTAACAGCCTTGTATCGTATATGCAAATATGAAGGAATCATGGGAAATAGGC
CCTCGGTACCTTAACCCGTGTCGGCTGCTAGCTAGGTCTTGAAAGGAGTGGGAATTGGCTCCGGTGCCCG
TCAGTTTCGAAAGTGCAAGTGGGTTTTAGGACCAGGATGAGGCGGGGTGGGGGTGCCTACCTGACGACCG
ACCCCGACCCACTGGACAAGCACCCAACCCCCATTCCCCAAATTGCGCATCCCCTATCAGAGAGGGGGAG
GGGAAACAGGATGCGGCGAGGCGCGTGCGCACTGCCAGCTTCAGCACCGCGGACAGTGCCTTCGCCCCCG
CCTGGCGGCGCGCGCCACCGCCGCCTCAGCACTGAAGGCGCGCTGACGTCACTCGCCGGTCCCCCGCAAA
CTCCCCTTCCCGGCCACCTTGGTCGCGTCCGCGCCGCCGCCGGCCCAGCCGGACCGCACCACGCGAGGCG
CGAGATAGGGGGGCACGGGCGCGACCATCTGCGCTGCGGCGCCGGCGACTCAGCGCTGCCTCAGTCTGCG
GTGGGCAGCGGAGGAGTCGTGTCGTGCCTGAGAGCGCAGACCGGTTCTAGAGCGCTGCCACCATGGACAA
GAAGTACAGCATCGGCCTGGCCATCGGCACCAACTCTGTGGGCTGGGCCGTGATCACCGACGAGTACAAG
GTGCCCAGCAAGAAATTCAAGGTGCTGGGCAACACCGACCGGCACAGCATCAAGAAGAACCTGATCGGAG
CCCTGCTGTTCGACAGCGGCGAAACAGCCGAGGCCACCCGGCTGAAGAGAACCGCCAGAAGAAGATACAC
CAGACGGAAGAACCGGATCTGCTATCTGCAAGAGATCTTCAGCAACGAGATGGCCAAGGTGGACGACAGC
TTCTTCCACAGACTGGAAGAGTCCTTCCTGGTGGAAGAGGATAAGAAGCACGAGCGGCACCCCATCTTCG
GCAACATCGTGGACGAGGTGGCCTACCACGAGAAGTACCCCACCATCTACCACCTGAGAAAGAAACTGGT
GGACAGCACCGACAAGGCCGACCTGCGGCTGATCTATCTGGCCCTGGCCCACATGATCAAGTTCCGGGGC
CACTTCCTGATCGAGGGCGACCTGAACCCCGACAACAGCGACGTGGACAAGCTGTTCATCCAGCTGGTGC
AGACCTACAACCAGCTGTTCGAGGAAAACCCCATCAACGCCAGCGGCGTGGACGCCAAGGCCATCCTGTC
TGCCAGACTGAGCAAGAGCAGACGGCTGGAAAATCTGATCGCCCAGCTGCCCGGCGAGAAGAAGAATGGC
CTGTTCGGAAACCTGATTGCCCTGAGCCTGGGCCTGACCCCCAACTTCAAGAGCAACTTCGACCTGGCCG
AGGATGCCAAACTGCAGCTGAGCAAGGACACCTACGACGACGACCTGGACAACCTGCTGGCCCAGATCGG
CGACCAGTACGCCGACCTGTTTCTGGCCGCCAAGAACCTGTCCGACGCCATCCTGCTGAGCGACATCCTG
AGAGTGAACACCGAGATCACCAAGGCCCCCCTGAGCGCCTCTATGATCAAGAGATACGACGAGCACCACC
AGGACCTGACCCTGCTGAAAGCTCTCGTGCGGCAGCAGCTGCCTGAGAAGTACAAAGAGATTTTCTTCGA
CCAGAGCAAGAACGGCTACGCCGGCTACATTGACGGCGGAGCCAGCCAGGAAGAGTTCTACAAGTTCATC
AAGCCCATCCTGGAAAAGATGGACGGCACCGAGGAACTGCTCGTGAAGCTGAACAGAGAGGACCTGCTGC
GGAAGCAGCGGACCTTCGACAACGGCAGCATCCCCCACCAGATCCACCTGGGAGAGCTGCACGCCATTCT
GCGGCGGCAGGAAGATTTTTACCCATTCCTGAAGGACAACCGGGAAAAGATCGAGAAGATCCTGACCTTC
CGCATCCCCTACTACGTGGGCCCTCTGGCCAGGGGAAACAGCAGATTCGCCTGGATGACCAGAAAGAGCG
AGGAAACCATCACCCCCTGGAACTTCGAGGAAGTGGTGGACAAGGGCGCTTCCGCCCAGAGCTTCATCGA
GCGGATGACCAACTTCGATAAGAACCTGCCCAACGAGAAGGTGCTGCCCAAGCACAGCCTGCTGTACGAG
TACTTCACCGTGTATAACGAGCTGACCAAAGTGAAATACGTGACCGAGGGAATGAGAAAGCCCGCCTTCC
TGAGCGGCGAGCAGAAAAAGGCCATCGTGGACCTGCTGTTCAAGACCAACCGGAAAGTGACCGTGAAGCA
GCTGAAAGAGGACTACTTCAAGAAAATCGAGTGCTTCGACTCCGTGGAAATCTCCGGCGTGGAAGATCGG
TTCAACGCCTCCCTGGGCACATACCACGATCTGCTGAAAATTATCAAGGACAAGGACTTCCTGGACAATG
AGGAAAACGAGGACATTCTGGAAGATATCGTGCTGACCCTGACACTGTTTGAGGACAGAGAGATGATCGA
GGAACGGCTGAAAACCTATGCCCACCTGTTCGACGACAAAGTGATGAAGCAGCTGAAGCGGCGGAGATAC
ACCGGCTGGGGCAGGCTGAGCCGGAAGCTGATCAACGGCATCCGGGACAAGCAGTCCGGCAAGACAATCC
TGGATTTCCTGAAGTCCGACGGCTTCGCCAACAGAAACTTCATGCAGCTGATCCACGACGACAGCCTGAC
CTTTAAAGAGGACATCCAGAAAGCCCAGGTGTCCGGCCAGGGCGATAGCCTGCACGAGCACATTGCCAAT
CTGGCCGGCAGCCCCGCCATTAAGAAGGGCATCCTGCAGACAGTGAAGGTGGTGGACGAGCTCGTGAAAG
TGATGGGCCGGCACAAGCCCGAGAACATCGTGATCGAAATGGCCAGAGAGAACCAGACCACCCAGAAGGG
ACAGAAGAACAGCCGCGAGAGAATGAAGCGGATCGAAGAGGGCATCAAAGAGCTGGGCAGCCAGATCCTG
AAAGAACACCCCGTGGAAAACACCCAGCTGCAGAACGAGAAGCTGTACCTGTACTACCTGCAGAATGGGC
GGGATATGTACGTGGACCAGGAACTGGACATCAACCGGCTGTCCGACTACGATGTGGACGCTATCGTGCC
TCAGAGCTTTCTGAAGGACGACTCCATCGACAACAAGGTGCTGACCAGAAGCGACAAGAACCGGGGCAAG
AGCGACAACGTGCCCTCCGAAGAGGTCGTGAAGAAGATGAAGAACTACTGGCGGCAGCTGCTGAACGCCA
AGCTGATTACCCAGAGAAAGTTCGACAATCTGACCAAGGCCGAGAGAGGCGGCCTGAGCGAACTGGATAA
GGCCGGCTTCATCAAGAGACAGCTGGTGGAAACCCGGCAGATCACAAAGCACGTGGCACAGATCCTGGAC
TCCCGGATGAACACTAAGTACGACGAGAATGACAAGCTGATCCGGGAAGTGAAAGTGATCACCCTGAAGT
CCAAGCTGGTGTCCGATTTCCGGAAGGATTTCCAGTTTTACAAAGTGCGCGAGATCAACAACTACCACCA
CGCCCACGACGCCTACCTGAACGCCGTCGTGGGAACCGCCCTGATCAAAAAGTACCCTAAGCTGGAAAGC
GAGTTCGTGTACGGCGACTACAAGGTGTACGACGTGCGGAAGATGATCGCCAAGAGCGAGCAGGAAATCG
GCAAGGCTACCGCCAAGTACTTCTTCTACAGCAACATCATGAACTTTTTCAAGACCGAGATTACCCTGGC
CAACGGCGAGATCCGGAAGCGGCCTCTGATCGAGACAAACGGCGAAACCGGGGAGATCGTGTGGGATAAG
GGCCGGGATTTTGCCACCGTGCGGAAAGTGCTGAGCATGCCCCAAGTGAATATCGTGAAAAAGACCGAGG
TGCAGACAGGCGGCTTCAGCAAAGAGTCTATCCTGCCCAAGAGGAACAGCGATAAGCTGATCGCCAGAAA
GAAGGACTGGGACCCTAAGAAGTACGGCGGCTTCGACAGCCCCACCGTGGCCTATTCTGTGCTGGTGGTG
GCCAAAGTGGAAAAGGGCAAGTCCAAGAAACTGAAGAGTGTGAAAGAGCTGCTGGGGATCACCATCATGG
AAAGAAGCAGCTTCGAGAAGAATCCCATCGACTTTCTGGAAGCCAAGGGCTACAAAGAAGTGAAAAAGGA
CCTGATCATCAAGCTGCCTAAGTACTCCCTGTTCGAGCTGGAAAACGGCCGGAAGAGAATGCTGGCCTCT
GCCGGCGAACTGCAGAAGGGAAACGAACTGGCCCTGCCCTCCAAATATGTGAACTTCCTGTACCTGGCCA
GCCACTATGAGAAGCTGAAGGGCTCCCCCGAGGATAATGAGCAGAAACAGCTGTTTGTGGAACAGCACAA
GCACTACCTGGACGAGATCATCGAGCAGATCAGCGAGTTCTCCAAGAGAGTGATCCTGGCCGACGCTAAT
CTGGACAAAGTGCTGTCCGCCTACAACAAGCACCGGGATAAGCCCATCAGAGAGCAGGCCGAGAATATCA
TCCACCTGTTTACCCTGACCAATCTGGGAGCCCCTGCCGCCTTCAAGTACTTTGACACCACCATCGACCG
GAAGAGGTACACCAGCACCAAAGAGGTGCTGGACGCCACCCTGATCCACCAGAGCATCACCGGCCTGTAC
GAGACACGGATCGACCTGTCTCAGCTGGGAGGCGACAAGCGACCTGCCGCCACAAAGAAGGCTGGACAGG
CTAAGAAGAAGAAAGATTACAAAGACGATGACGATAAGGGATCCGGCGCAACAAACTTCTCTCTGCTGAA
ACAAGCCGGAGATGTCGAAGAGAATCCTGGACCGACCATGGTGAGCAAAGGCGAGGAGCTGTTCACCGGG
GTGGTGCCCATCCTGGTCGAGCTGGACGGCGACGTAAACGGCCACAAGTTCAGCGTGTCCGGCGAGGGCG
AGGGCGATGCCACCTACGGCAAGCTGACCCTGAAGTTCATCTGCACCACCGGCAAGCTGCCCGTGCCCTG
GCCCACCCTCGTGACCACCCTGACCTACGGCGTGCAGTGCTTCAGCCGCTACCCCGACCACATGAAGCAG
CACGACTTCTTCAAGTCCGCCATGCCCGAAGGCTACGTCCAGGAGCGCACCATCTTCTTCAAGGACGACG
GCAACTACAAGACCCGCGCCGAGGTGAAGTTCGAGGGCGACACCCTGGTGAACCGCATCGAGCTGAAGGG
CATCGACTTCAAGGAGGACGGCAACATCCTGGGGCACAAGCTGGAGTACAACTACAACAGCCACAACGTC
TATATCATGGCCGACAAGCAGAAGAACGGCATCAAGGTGAACTTCAAGATCCGCCACAACATCGAGGACG
GCAGCGTGCAGCTCGCCGACCACTACCAGCAGAACACCCCCATCGGCGACGGCCCCGTGCTGCTGCCCGA
CAACCACTACCTGAGCACCCAGTCCGCCCTGAGCAAAGACCCCAACGAGAAGCGCGATCACATGGTCCTG
CTGGAGTTCGTGACCGCCGCCGGGATCACTCTCGGCATGGACGAGCTGTACAAGTAAGAATTCGATATCA
AGCTTATCGATAATCAACCTCTGGATTACAAAATTTGTGAAAGATTGACTGGTATTCTTAACTATGTTGC
TCCTTTTACGCTATGTGGATACGCTGCTTTAATGCCTTTGTATCATGCTATTGCTTCCCGTATGGCTTTC
ATTTTCTCCTCCTTGTATAAATCCTGGTTGCTGTCTCTTTATGAGGAGTTGTGGCCCGTTGTCAGGCAAC
GTGGCGTGGTGTGCACTGTGTTTGCTGACGCAACCCCCACTGGTTGGGGCATTGCCACCACCTGTCAGCT
CCTTTCCGGGACTTTCGCTTTCCCCCTCCCTATTGCCACGGCGGAACTCATCGCCGCCTGCCTTGCCCGC
TGCTGGACAGGGGCTCGGCTGTTGGGCACTGACAATTCCGTGGTGTTGTCGGGGAAATCATCGTCCTTTC
CTTGGCTGCTCGCCTGTGTTGCCACCTGGATTCTGCGCGGGACGTCCTTCTGCTACGTCCCTTCGGCCCT
CAATCCAGCGGACCTTCCTTCCCGCGGCCTGCTGCCGGCTCTGCGGCCTCTTCCGCCTCTTCGCCTTCGC
CCTCAGACGAGTCGGATCTCCCTTTGGGCCGCCTCCCCGCATCGATACCGTCGACCTCGAGACCTTCCGG
ACTGTACTGGGTCTCTCTGGTTAGACCAGATCTGAGCCTGGGAGCTCTCTGGCTAACTAGGGAACCCACT
GCTTAAGCCTCAATAAAGCTTGCCTTGAGTGCTTCAAGTAGTGTGTGCCCGTCTGTTGTGTGACTCTGGT
AACTAGAGATCCCTCAGACCCTTTTAGTCAGTGTGGAAAATCTCTAGCAGGGCCCGTTTAAACCCGCTGA
TCAGCCTCGACTGTGCCTTCTAGTTGCCAGCCATCTGTTGTTTGCCCCTCCCCCGTGCCTTCCTTGACCC
TGGAAGGTGCCACTCCCACTGTCCTTTCCTAATAAAATGAGGAAATTGCATCGCATTGTCTGAGTAGGTG
TCATTCTATTCTGGGGGGTGGGGTGGGGCAGGACAGCAAGGGGGAGGATTGGGAAGAGAATAGCAGGCAT
GCTGGGGATGCGGTGGGCTCTATGGCTTCTGAGGCGGAAAGAACCAGCTGGGGCTCTAGGGGGTATCCCC
[124 nt withheld, positions 9661-9784]
C
[91 nt withheld, positions 9786-9876]
A
[49 nt withheld, positions 9878-9926]
CCTTTGACGTTGGAGTCCACGTTCTTT
[37 nt withheld, positions 9954-9990]
ACCCTATCTCGGTCTATTCTTTTGATTTATAAGGGATTTTGCCGATTTCGGCCTATTGGTTAAAAAATGA
GCTGATTTAACAAAAATTTAACGCGAATTAATTCTGTGGAATGTGTGTCAGTTAGGGTGTGGAAAGTCCC
CAGGCTCCCCAGCAGGCAGAAGTATGCAAAGCATGCATCTCAATTAGTCAGCAACCAGGTGTGGAAAGTC
CCCAGGCTCCCCAGCAGGCAGAAGTATGCAAAGCATGCATCTCAATTAGTCAGCAACCATAGTCCCGCCC
CTAACTCCGCCCATCCCGCCCCTAACTCCGCCCAGTTCCGCCCATTCTCCGCCCCATGGCTGACTAATTT
TTTTTATTTATGCAGAGGCCGAGGCCGCCTCTGCCTCTGAGCTATTCCAGAAGTAGTGAGGAGGCTTTTT
TGGAGGCCTAGGCTTTTGCAAAAAGCTCCCGGGAGCTTGTATATCCATTTTCGGATCTGATCAGCACGTG
TTGACAATTAATCATCGGCATAGTATATCGGCATAGTATAATACGACAAGGTGAGGAACTAAACCATGGC
CAAGTTGACCAGTGCCGTTCCGGTGCTCACCGCGCGCGACGTCGCCGGAGCGGTCGAGTTCTGGACCGAC
CGGCTCGGGTTCTCCCGGGACTTCGTGGAGGACGACTTCGCCGGTGTGGTCCGGGACGACGTGACCCTGT
TCATCAGCGCGGTCCAGGACCAGGTGGTGCCGGACAACACCCTGGCCTGGGTGTGGGTGCGCGGCCTGGA
CGAGCTGTACGCCGAGTGGTCGGAGGTCGTGTCCACGAACTTCCGGGACGCCTCCGGGCCGGCCATGACC
GAGATCGGCGAGCAGCCGTGGGGGCGGGAGTTCGCCCTGCGCGACCCGGCCGGCAACTGCGTGCACTTCG
TGGCCGAGGAGCAGGACTGACACGTGCTACGAGATTTCGATTCCACCGCCGCCTTCTATGAAAGGTTGGG
CTTCGGAATCGTTTTCCGGGACGCCGGCTGGATGATCCTCCAGCGCGGGGATCTCATGCTGGAGTTCTTC
GCCCACCCCAACTTGTTTATTGCAGCTTATAATGGTTACAAATAAAGCAATAGCATCACAAATTTCACAA
ATAAAGCATTTTTTTCACTGCATTCTAGTTGTGGTTTGTCCAAACTCATCAATGTATCTTATCATGTCTG
TATACCGTCGACCTCTAGCTAGAGCTTGGCGTAATCATGGTCATAGCTGTTTCCTGTGTGAAATTGTTAT
CCGCTCACAATTCCACACAACATACGAGCCGGAAGCATAAAGTGTAAAGCCTGGGGTGCCTAATGAGTGA
GCTAACTCACATTAATTGCGTTGCGCTCACTGCCCGCTTTCCAGTCGGGAAACCTGTCGTGCCAGCTGCA
TTAATGAATCGGCCAACGCGCGGGGAGAGGCGGTTTGCGTATTGGGCGCTCTTCCGCTTCCTCGCTCACT
GACTCGCTGCGCTCGGTCGTTCGGCTGCGGCGAGCGGTATCAGCTCACTCAAAGGCGGTAATACGGTTAT
CCACAGAATCAGGGGATAACGCAGGAAAGAACATGTGAGCAAAAGGCCAGCAAAAGGCCAGGAACCGTAA
AAAGGCCGCGTTGCTGGCGTTTTTCCATAGGCTCCGCCCCCCTGACGAGCATCACAAAAATCGACGCTCA
AGTCAGAGGTGGCGAAACCCGACAGGACTATAAAGATACCAGGCGTTTCCCCCTGGAAGCTCCCTCGTGC
GCTCTCCTGTTCCGACCCTGCCGCTTACCGGATACCTGTCCGCCTTTCTCCCTTCGGGAAGCGTGGCGCT
TTCTCATAGCTCACGCTGTAGGTATCTCAGTTCGGTGTAGGTCGTTCGCTCCAAGCTGGGCTGTGTGCAC
GAACCCCCCGTTCAGCCCGACCGCTGCGCCTTATCCGGTAACTATCGTCTTGAGTCCAACCCGGTAAGAC
ACGACTTATCGCCACTGGCAGCAGCCACTGGTAACAGGATTAGCAGAGCGAGGTATGTAGGCGGTGCTAC
AGAGTTCTTGAAGTGGTGGCCTAACTACGGCTACACTAGAAGAACAGTATTTGGTATCTGCGCTCTGCTG
AAGCCAGTTACCTTCGGAAAAAGAGTTGGTAGCTCTTGATCCGGCAAACAAACCACCGCTGGTAGCGGTG
GTTTTTTTGTTTGCAAGCAGCAGATTACGCGCAGAAAAAAAGGATCTCAAGAAGATCCTTTGATCTTTTC
TACGGGGTCTGACGCTCAGTGGAACGAAAACTCACGTTAAGGGATTTTGGTCATGAGATTATCAAAAAGG
ATCTTCACCTAGATCCTTTTAAATTAAAAATGAAGTTTTAAATCAATCTAAAGTATATATGAGTAAACTT
GGTCTGACAGTTACCAATGCTTAATCAGTGAGGCACCTATCTCAGCGATCTGTCTATTTCGTTCATCCAT
AGTTGCCTGACTCCCCGTCGTGTAGATAACTACGATACGGGAGGGCTTACCATCTGGCCCCAGTGCTGCA
ATGATACCGCGAGACCCACGCTCACCGGCTCCAGATTTATCAGCAATAAACCAGCCAGCCGGAAGGGCCG
AGCGCAGAAGTGGTCCTGCAACTTTATCCGCCTCCATCCAGTCTATTAATTGTTGCCGGGAAGCTAGAGT
AAGTAGTTCGCCAGTTAATAGTTTGCGCAACGTTGTTGCCATTGCTACAGGCATCGTGGTGTCACGCTCG
TCGTTTGGTATGGCTTCATTCAGCTCCGGTTCCCAACGATCAAGGCGAGTTACATGATCCCCCATGTTGT
GCAAAAAAGCGGTTAGCTCCTTCGGTCCTCCGATCGTTGTCAGAAGTAAGTTGGCCGCAGTGTTATCACT
CATGGTTATGGCAGCACTGCATAATTCTCTTACTGTCATGCCATCCGTAAGATGCTTTTCTGTGACTGGT
GAGTACTCAACCAAGTCATTCTGAGAATAGTGTATGCGGCGACCGAGTTGCTCTTGCCCGGCGTCAATAC
GGGATAATACCGCGCCACATAGCAGAACTTTAAAAGTGCTCATCATTGGAAAACGTTCTTCGGGGCGAAA
ACTCTCAAGGATCTTACCGCTGTTGAGATCCAGTTCGATGTAACCCACTCGTGCACCCAACTGATCTTCA
GCATCTTTTACTTTCACCAGCGTTTCTGGGTGAGCAAAAACAGGAAGGCAAAATGCCGCAAAAAAGGGAA
TAAGGGCGACACGGAAATGTTGAATACTCATACTCTTCCTTTTTCAATATTATTGAAGCATTTATCAGGG
TTATTGTCTCATGAGCGGATACATATTTGAATGTATTTAGAAAAATAAACAAATAGGGGTTCCGCGCACA
TTTCCCCGAAAAGTGCCACCTGAC
Features (pLannotate 1.2.2; 36 found; start..end, strand, type, name):
     31..83      -  misc_feature   bom (fragment): basis of mobility region from pBR322
    238..617     +  enhancer       CMV enhancer: human cytomegalovirus immediate early enhancer
    618..817     +  promoter       CMV promoter: human cytomegalovirus (CMV) immediate early promoter
    835..1015    +  LTR            5' LTR (truncated): truncated 5' long terminal repeat (LTR) from HIV-1
   1062..1187    +  misc_feature   HIV-1 Ψ: packaging signal of human immunodeficiency virus type 1
   1171..1534    +  CDS            HIV-1 gag (fragment): gag protein from human immunodeficiency virus 1; gag
   1680..1913    +  misc_feature   RRE: The Rev response element (RRE) of HIV-1 allows for Rev-dependent mRNA export from the nucleus to the cytoplasm.
   2290..2390    +  CDS            Rev (fragment): human immunodeficiency virus 1 (HIV-1) Rev protein; rev; enhances nuclear export of unspliced and incompletely spliced viral mRNAs
   2440..2557    +  misc_feature   cPPT/CTS: central polypurine tract and central termination sequence of HIV-1
   2612..2630    +  promoter       T3 promoter: promoter for bacteriophage T3 RNA polymerase
   2672..2747    -  misc_RNA       gRNA scaffold: guide RNA scaffold for the Streptococcus pyogenes CRISPR/Cas9 system
   2774..3014    -  promoter       U6 promoter: RNA polymerase III promoter for human U6 snRNA
   3042..3060    +  CDS            small t antigen (fragment): SV40 (simian virus 40) small t antigen
   3092..3539    +  promoter       hSyn promoter: human synapsin I promoter; confers neuron-specific expression (Kügler et al., 2003)
   3566..5167    +  CDS            dCas9(N): N-terminal portion of catalytically inactive Streptococcus pyogenes dCas9 carrying the D10A mutation (Zetsche et al., 2015)
   5168..7666    +  CDS            Cas9(C): C-terminal portion of Streptococcus pyogenes Cas9 (Zetsche et al., 2015)
   7808..8524    +  CDS            EGFP: EGFP is a basic (constitutively fluorescent) green fluorescent protein published in 1996, derived from Aequorea victoria. It is reported to be a rapidly-maturing weak dimer with moderate acid sensitivity.
   8528..8552    +  misc_feature   MCS (fragment): pBluescript multiple cloning site
   8552..9140    +  misc_feature   WPRE: woodchuck hepatitis virus posttranscriptional regulatory element
   9141..9161    +  misc_feature   MCS (fragment): pBluescript multiple cloning site
   9179..9359    +  LTR            5' LTR (truncated): truncated 5' long terminal repeat (LTR) from HIV-1
   9391..9502    +  polyA_signal   bGH poly(A) signal: bovine growth hormone polyadenylation signal
   9619..9640    +  promoter       SV40 promoter (fragment): SV40 enhancer and early promoter
   9661..10089   +  rep_origin     f1 ori (sequence partly withheld): f1 bacteriophage origin of replication; arrow indicates direction of (+) strand synthesis
  10103..10432   +  promoter       SV40 promoter: SV40 enhancer and early promoter
  10480..10527   +  promoter       EM7 promoter: synthetic bacterial promoter&nbsp
  10546..10920   +  CDS            BleoR: antibiotic-binding protein; Sh ble from Streptoalloteichus hindustanus; confers resistance to bleomycin, phleomycin, and Zeocin™
  10930..11055   +  CDS            ble (fragment): BLE_KLEPN - Experimental evidence at protein level: Swiss-Prot protein existence level 1. Binding protein with a strong affinity to the bleomycin family of antibiotics. Binds to CL990; an antimitotic-antibiotic compound. From Klebsiella pneumoniae.
  11050..11171   +  polyA_signal   SV40 poly(A) signal: SV40 polyadenylation signal
  11242..11264   -  protein_bind   lac operator (fragment): The lac repressor binds to the lac operator to inhibit transcription in E. coli. This inhibition can be relieved by adding lactose or isopropyl-β-D-thiogalactopyranoside (IPTG). lac repressor encoded by lacI
  11268..11298   -  promoter       lac promoter: promoter for the E. coli lac operon
  11313..11334   -  protein_bind   CAP binding site: CAP binding activates transcription in the presence of cAMP. E. coli catabolite activator protein
  11347..11439   -  CDS            lacI (fragment): lac repressor; lacI; The lac repressor binds to the lac operator to inhibit transcription in E. coli. This inhibition can be relieved by adding lactose or isopropyl-β-D-thiogalactopyranoside (IPTG).
  11622..12210   -  rep_origin     ori: high-copy-number ColE1/pMB1/pBR322/pUC origin of replication
  12381..13241   -  CDS            AmpR: β-lactamase; bla; confers resistance to ampicillin, carbenicillin, and related antibiotics
  13242..13346   -  promoter       AmpR promoter: bla
