>Addgene plasmid #159086 | lenti U6-sgRNA-acRNA SYN-dCas9-P2A-EGFP | addgene full sequence | sequence record 310691 | Addgene NGS Result
ATCGGGAGATCTCCCGATCCCCTATGGTGCACTCTCAGTACAATCTGCTCTGATGCCGCATAGTTAAGCC
AGTATCTGCTCCCTGCTTGTGTGTTGGAGGTCGCTGAGTAGTGCGCGAGCAAAATTTAAGCTACAACAAG
GCAAGGCTTGACCGACAATTGCATGAAGAATCTGCTTAGGGTTAGGCGTTTTGCGCTGCTTCGCGATGTA
CGGGCCAGATATACGCGTTGACATTGATTATTGACTAGTTATTAATAGTAATCAATTACGGGGTCATTAG
TTCATAGCCCATATATGGAGTTCCGCGTTACATAACTTACGGTAAATGGCCCGCCTGGCTGACCGCCCAA
CGACCCCCGCCCATTGACGTCAATAATGACGTATGTTCCCATAGTAACGCCAATAGGGACTTTCCATTGA
CGTCAATGGGTGGAGTATTTACGGTAAACTGCCCACTTGGCAGTACATCAAGTGTATCATATGCCAAGTA
CGCCCCCTATTGACGTCAATGACGGTAAATGGCCCGCCTGGCATTATGCCCAGTACATGACCTTATGGGA
CTTTCCTACTTGGCAGTACATCTACGTATTAGTCATCGCTATTACCATGGTGATGCGGTTTTGGCAGTAC
ATCAATGGGCGTGGATAGCGGTTTGACTCACGGGGATTTCCAAGTCTCCACCCCATTGACGTCAATGGGA
GTTTGTTTTGGCACCAAAATCAACGGGACTTTCCAAAATGTCGTAACAACTCCGCCCCATTGACGCAAAT
GGGCGGTAGGCGTGTACGGTGGGAGGTCTATATAAGCAGCGCGTTTTGCCTGTACTGGGTCTCTCTGGTT
AGACCAGATCTGAGCCTGGGAGCTCTCTGGCTAACTAGGGAACCCACTGCTTAAGCCTCAATAAAGCTTG
CCTTGAGTGCTTCAAGTAGTGTGTGCCCGTCTGTTGTGTGACTCTGGTAACTAGAGATCCCTCAGACCCT
TTTAGTCAGTGTGGAAAATCTCTAGCAGTGGCGCCCGAACAGGGACTTGAAAGCGAAAGGGAAACCAGAG
GAGCTCTCTCGACGCAGGACTCGGCTTGCTGAAGCGCGCACGGCAAGAGGCGAGGGGCGGCGACTGGTGA
GTACGCCAAAAATTTTGACTAGCGGAGGCTAGAAGGAGAGAGATGGGTGCGAGAGCGTCAGTATTAAGCG
GGGGAGAATTAGATCGCGATGGGAAAAAATTCGGTTAAGGCCAGGGGGAAAGAAAAAATATAAATTAAAA
CATATAGTATGGGCAAGCAGGGAGCTAGAACGATTCGCAGTTAATCCTGGCCTGTTAGAAACATCAGAAG
GCTGTAGACAAATACTGGGACAGCTACAACCATCCCTTCAGACAGGATCAGAAGAACTTAGATCATTATA
TAATACAGTAGCAACCCTCTATTGTGTGCATCAAAGGATAGAGATAAAAGACACCAAGGAAGCTTTAGAC
AAGATAGAGGAAGAGCAAAACAAAAGTAAGACCACCGCACAGCAAGCGGCCGCTGATCTTCAGACCTGGA
GGAGGAGATATGAGGGACAATTGGAGAAGTGAATTATATAAATATAAAGTAGTAAAAATTGAACCATTAG
GAGTAGCACCCACCAAGGCAAAGAGAAGAGTGGTGCAGAGAGAAAAAAGAGCAGTGGGAATAGGAGCTTT
GTTCCTTGGGTTCTTGGGAGCAGCAGGAAGCACTATGGGCGCAGCGTCAATGACGCTGACGGTACAGGCC
AGACAATTATTGTCTGGTATAGTGCAGCAGCAGAACAATTTGCTGAGGGCTATTGAGGCGCAACAGCATC
TGTTGCAACTCACAGTCTGGGGCATCAAGCAGCTCCAGGCAAGAATCCTGGCTGTGGAAAGATACCTAAA
GGATCAACAGCTCCTGGGGATTTGGGGTTGCTCTGGAAAACTCATTTGCACCACTGCTGTGCCTTGGAAT
GCTAGTTGGAGTAATAAATCTCTGGAACAGATTTGGAATCACACGACCTGGATGGAGTGGGACAGAGAAA
TTAACAATTACACAAGCTTAATACACTCCTTAATTGAAGAATCGCAAAACCAGCAAGAAAAGAATGAACA
AGAATTATTGGAATTAGATAAATGGGCAAGTTTGTGGAATTGGTTTAACATAACAAATTGGCTGTGGTAT
ATAAAATTATTCATAATGATAGTAGGAGGCTTGGTAGGTTTAAGAATAGTTTTTGCTGTACTTTCTATAG
TGAATAGAGTTAGGCAGGGATATTCACCATTATCGTTTCAGACCCACCTCCCAACCCCGAGGGGACCCGA
CAGGCCCGAAGGAATAGAAGAAGAAGGTGGAGAGAGAGACAGAGACAGATCCATTCGATTAGTGAACGGA
TCGGCACTGCGTGCGCCAATTCTGCAGACAAATGGCAGTATTCATCCACAATTTTAAAAGAAAAGGGGGG
ATTGGGGGGTACAGTGCAGGGGAAAGAATAGTAGACATAATAGCAACAGACATACAAACTAAAGAATTAC
AAAAACAAATTACAAAAATTCAAAATTTTCGGGTTTATTACAGGGACAGCAGAGATCCAGTTTGGTTAAT
TAACCAAGCGCGCAATTAACCCTCACTAAAGGGAACAAAAGCTGGAGCTCCACCGCGGAAAAAAACAGAG
ACGGCACCGACTCGGTGCCACTTTTTCAAGTTGATAACGGACTAGCCTTATTTTAACTTGCTATTTCTAG
CTCTAAAACAGGTCTTCTCGAAGACCCGGTGTTTCGTCCTTTCCACAAGATATATAAAGCCAAGAAATCG
AAATACTTTCAAGTTACGGTAAGCATATGATAGTCCATTTTAAAACATAATTTTAAAACTGCAAACTACC
CAAGAAATTATTACTTTCTACGTCACGTATTTTGTACTAATATCTTTGTGTTTACAGTCAAATTAATTCC
AATTATCTCTCTAACAGCCTTGTATCGTATATGCAAATATGAAGGAATCATGGGAAATAGGCCCTCGGTA
CCTTAACCCGTGTCGGCTGCTAGCTAGGTCTTGAAAGGAGTGGGAATTGGCTCCGGTGCCCGTCAGTTTC
GAAAGTGCAAGTGGGTTTTAGGACCAGGATGAGGCGGGGTGGGGGTGCCTACCTGACGACCGACCCCGAC
CCACTGGACAAGCACCCAACCCCCATTCCCCAAATTGCGCATCCCCTATCAGAGAGGGGGAGGGGAAACA
GGATGCGGCGAGGCGCGTGCGCACTGCCAGCTTCAGCACCGCGGACAGTGCCTTCGCCCCCGCCTGGCGG
CGCGCGCCACCGCCGCCTCAGCACTGAAGGCGCGCTGACGTCACTCGCCGGTCCCCCGCAAACTCCCCTT
CCCGGCCACCTTGGTCGCGTCCGCGCCGCCGCCGGCCCAGCCGGACCGCACCACGCGAGGCGCGAGATAG
GGGGGCACGGGCGCGACCATCTGCGCTGCGGCGCCGGCGACTCAGCGCTGCCTCAGTCTGCGGTGGGCAG
CGGAGGAGTCGTGTCGTGCCTGAGAGCGCAGACCGGTTCTAGAGCGCTGCCACCATGGACAAGAAGTACA
GCATCGGCCTGGCCATCGGCACCAACTCTGTGGGCTGGGCCGTGATCACCGACGAGTACAAGGTGCCCAG
CAAGAAATTCAAGGTGCTGGGCAACACCGACCGGCACAGCATCAAGAAGAACCTGATCGGAGCCCTGCTG
TTCGACAGCGGCGAAACAGCCGAGGCCACCCGGCTGAAGAGAACCGCCAGAAGAAGATACACCAGACGGA
AGAACCGGATCTGCTATCTGCAAGAGATCTTCAGCAACGAGATGGCCAAGGTGGACGACAGCTTCTTCCA
CAGACTGGAAGAGTCCTTCCTGGTGGAAGAGGATAAGAAGCACGAGCGGCACCCCATCTTCGGCAACATC
GTGGACGAGGTGGCCTACCACGAGAAGTACCCCACCATCTACCACCTGAGAAAGAAACTGGTGGACAGCA
CCGACAAGGCCGACCTGCGGCTGATCTATCTGGCCCTGGCCCACATGATCAAGTTCCGGGGCCACTTCCT
GATCGAGGGCGACCTGAACCCCGACAACAGCGACGTGGACAAGCTGTTCATCCAGCTGGTGCAGACCTAC
AACCAGCTGTTCGAGGAAAACCCCATCAACGCCAGCGGCGTGGACGCCAAGGCCATCCTGTCTGCCAGAC
TGAGCAAGAGCAGACGGCTGGAAAATCTGATCGCCCAGCTGCCCGGCGAGAAGAAGAATGGCCTGTTCGG
CAACCTGATTGCCCTGAGCCTGGGCCTGACCCCCAACTTCAAGAGCAACTTCGACCTGGCCGAGGATGCC
AAACTGCAGCTGAGCAAGGACACCTACGACGACGACCTGGACAACCTGCTGGCCCAGATCGGCGACCAGT
ACGCCGACCTGTTTCTGGCCGCCAAGAACCTGTCCGACGCCATCCTGCTGAGCGACATCCTGAGAGTGAA
CACCGAGATCACCAAGGCCCCCCTGAGCGCCTCTATGATCAAGAGATACGACGAGCACCACCAGGACCTG
ACCCTGCTGAAAGCTCTCGTGCGGCAGCAGCTGCCTGAGAAGTACAAAGAGATTTTCTTCGACCAGAGCA
AGAACGGCTACGCCGGCTACATTGACGGCGGAGCCAGCCAGGAAGAGTTCTACAAGTTCATCAAGCCCAT
CCTGGAAAAGATGGACGGCACCGAGGAACTGCTCGTGAAGCTGAACAGAGAGGACCTGCTGCGGAAGCAG
CGGACCTTCGACAACGGCAGCATCCCCCACCAGATCCACCTGGGAGAGCTGCACGCCATTCTGCGGCGGC
AGGAAGATTTTTACCCATTCCTGAAGGACAACCGGGAAAAGATCGAGAAGATCCTGACCTTCCGCATCCC
CTACTACGTGGGCCCTCTGGCCAGGGGAAACAGCAGATTCGCCTGGATGACCAGAAAGAGCGAGGAAACC
ATCACCCCCTGGAACTTCGAGGAAGTGGTGGACAAGGGCGCTTCCGCCCAGAGCTTCATCGAGCGGATGA
CCAACTTCGATAAGAACCTGCCCAACGAGAAGGTGCTGCCCAAGCACAGCCTGCTGTACGAGTACTTCAC
CGTGTATAACGAGCTGACCAAAGTGAAATACGTGACCGAGGGAATGAGAAAGCCCGCCTTCCTGAGCGGC
GAGCAGAAAAAGGCCATCGTGGACCTGCTGTTCAAGACCAACCGGAAAGTGACCGTGAAGCAGCTGAAAG
AGGACTACTTCAAGAAAATCGAGTGCTTCGACTCCGTGGAAATCTCCGGCGTGGAAGATCGGTTCAACGC
CTCCCTGGGCACATACCACGATCTGCTGAAAATTATCAAGGACAAGGACTTCCTGGACAATGAGGAAAAC
GAGGACATTCTGGAAGATATCGTGCTGACCCTGACACTGTTTGAGGACAGAGAGATGATCGAGGAACGGC
TGAAAACCTATGCCCACCTGTTCGACGACAAAGTGATGAAGCAGCTGAAGCGGCGGAGATACACCGGCTG
GGGCAGGCTGAGCCGGAAGCTGATCAACGGCATCCGGGACAAGCAGTCCGGCAAGACAATCCTGGATTTC
CTGAAGTCCGACGGCTTCGCCAACAGAAACTTCATGCAGCTGATCCACGACGACAGCCTGACCTTTAAAG
AGGACATCCAGAAAGCCCAGGTGTCCGGCCAGGGCGATAGCCTGCACGAGCACATTGCCAATCTGGCCGG
CAGCCCCGCCATTAAGAAGGGCATCCTGCAGACAGTGAAGGTGGTGGACGAGCTCGTGAAAGTGATGGGC
CGGCACAAGCCCGAGAACATCGTGATCGAAATGGCCAGAGAGAACCAGACCACCCAGAAGGGACAGAAGA
ACAGCCGCGAGAGAATGAAGCGGATCGAAGAGGGCATCAAAGAGCTGGGCAGCCAGATCCTGAAAGAACA
CCCCGTGGAAAACACCCAGCTGCAGAACGAGAAGCTGTACCTGTACTACCTGCAGAATGGGCGGGATATG
TACGTGGACCAGGAACTGGACATCAACCGGCTGTCCGACTACGATGTGGACGCTATCGTGCCTCAGAGCT
TTCTGAAGGACGACTCCATCGACAACAAGGTGCTGACCAGAAGCGACAAGAACCGGGGCAAGAGCGACAA
CGTGCCCTCCGAAGAGGTCGTGAAGAAGATGAAGAACTACTGGCGGCAGCTGCTGAACGCCAAGCTGATT
ACCCAGAGAAAGTTCGACAATCTGACCAAGGCCGAGAGAGGCGGCCTGAGCGAACTGGATAAGGCCGGCT
TCATCAAGAGACAGCTGGTGGAAACCCGGCAGATCACAAAGCACGTGGCACAGATCCTGGACTCCCGGAT
GAACACTAAGTACGACGAGAATGACAAGCTGATCCGGGAAGTGAAAGTGATCACCCTGAAGTCCAAGCTG
GTGTCCGATTTCCGGAAGGATTTCCAGTTTTACAAAGTGCGCGAGATCAACAACTACCACCACGCCCACG
ACGCCTACCTGAACGCCGTCGTGGGAACCGCCCTGATCAAAAAGTACCCTAAGCTGGAAAGCGAGTTCGT
GTACGGCGACTACAAGGTGTACGACGTGCGGAAGATGATCGCCAAGAGCGAGCAGGAAATCGGCAAGGCT
ACCGCCAAGTACTTCTTCTACAGCAACATCATGAACTTTTTCAAGACCGAGATTACCCTGGCCAACGGCG
AGATCCGGAAGCGGCCTCTGATCGAGACAAACGGCGAAACCGGGGAGATCGTGTGGGATAAGGGCCGGGA
TTTTGCCACCGTGCGGAAAGTGCTGAGCATGCCCCAAGTGAATATCGTGAAAAAGACCGAGGTGCAGACA
GGCGGCTTCAGCAAAGAGTCTATCCTGCCCAAGAGGAACAGCGATAAGCTGATCGCCAGAAAGAAGGACT
GGGACCCTAAGAAGTACGGCGGCTTCGACAGCCCCACCGTGGCCTATTCTGTGCTGGTGGTGGCCAAAGT
GGAAAAGGGCAAGTCCAAGAAACTGAAGAGTGTGAAAGAGCTGCTGGGGATCACCATCATGGAAAGAAGC
AGCTTCGAGAAGAATCCCATCGACTTTCTGGAAGCCAAGGGCTACAAAGAAGTGAAAAAGGACCTGATCA
TCAAGCTGCCTAAGTACTCCCTGTTCGAGCTGGAAAACGGCCGGAAGAGAATGCTGGCCTCTGCCGGCGA
ACTGCAGAAGGGAAACGAACTGGCCCTGCCCTCCAAATATGTGAACTTCCTGTACCTGGCCAGCCACTAT
GAGAAGCTGAAGGGCTCCCCCGAGGATAATGAGCAGAAACAGCTGTTTGTGGAACAGCACAAGCACTACC
TGGACGAGATCATCGAGCAGATCAGCGAGTTCTCCAAGAGAGTGATCCTGGCCGACGCTAATCTGGACAA
AGTGCTGTCCGCCTACAACAAGCACCGGGATAAGCCCATCAGAGAGCAGGCCGAGAATATCATCCACCTG
TTTACCCTGACCAATCTGGGAGCCCCTGCCGCCTTCAAGTACTTTGACACCACCATCGACCGGAAGAGGT
ACACCAGCACCAAAGAGGTGCTGGACGCCACCCTGATCCACCAGAGCATCACCGGCCTGTACGAGACACG
GATCGACCTGTCTCAGCTGGGAGGCGACAAGCGACCTGCCGCCACAAAGAAGGCTGGACAGGCTAAGAAG
AAGAAAGATTACAAAGACGATGGCGATAAGGGATCCGGCGCAACAAACTTCTCTCTGCTGAAACAAGCCG
GAGATGTCGAAGAGAATCCTGGACCGACCATGGTGAGCAAAGGCGAGGAGCTGTTCACCGGGGTGGTGCC
CATCCTGGTCGAGCTGGACGGCGACGTAAACGGCCACAAGTTCAGCGTGTCCGGCGAGGGCGAGGGCGAT
GCCACCTACGGCAAGCTGACCCTGAAGTTCATCTGCACCACCGGCAAGCTGCCCGTGCCCTGGCCCACCC
TCGTGACCACCCTGACCTACGGCGTGCAGTGCTTCAGCCGCTACCCCGACCACATGAAGCAGCACGACTT
CTTCAAGTCCGCCATGCCCGAAGGCTACGTCCAGGAGCGCACCATCTTCTTCAAGGACGACGGCAACTAC
AAGACCCGCGCCGAGGTGAAGTTCGAGGGCGACACCCTGGTGAACCGCATCGAGCTGAAGGGCATCGACT
TCAAGGAGGACGGCAACATCCTGGGGCACAAGCTGGAGTACAACTACAACAGCCACAACGTCTATATCAT
GGCCGACAAGCAGAAGAACGGCATCAAGGTGAACTTCAAGATCCGCCACAACATCGAGGACGGCAGCGTG
CAGCTCGCCGACCACTACCAGCAGAACACCCCCATCGGCGACGGCCCCGTGCTGCTGCCCGACAACCACT
ACCTGAGCACCCAGTCCGCCCTGAGCAAAGACCCCAACGAGAAGCGCGATCACATGGTCCTGCTGGAGTT
CGTGACCGCCGCCGGGATCACTCTCGGCATGGACGAGCTGTACAAGTAAGAATTCGATATCAAGCTTATC
GATAATCAACCTCTGGATTACAAAATTTGTGAAAGATTGACTGGTATTCTTAACTATGTTGCTCCTTTTA
CGCTATGTGGATACGCTGCTTTAATGCCTTTGTATCATGCTATTGCTTCCCGTATGGCTTTCATTTTCTC
CTCCTTGTATAAATCCTGGTTGCTGTCTCTTTATGAGGAGTTGTGGCCCGTTGTCAGGCAACGTGGCGTG
GTGTGCACTGTGTTTGCTGACGCAACCCCCACTGGTTGGGGCATTGCCACCACCTGTCAGCTCCTTTCCG
GGACTTTCGCTTTCCCCCTCCCTATTGCCACGGCGGAACTCATCGCCGCCTGCCTTGCCCGCTGCTGGAC
AGGGGCTCGGCTGTTGGGCACTGACAATTCCGTGGTGTTGTCGGGGAAATCATCGTCCTTTCCTTGGCTG
CTCGCCTGTGTTGCCACCTGGATTCTGCGCGGGACGTCCTTCTGCTACGTCCCTTCGGCCCTCAATCCAG
CGGACCTTCCTTCCCGCGGCCTGCTGCCGGCTCTGCGGCCTCTTCCGCCTCTTCGCCTTCGCCCTCAGAC
GAGTCGGATCTCCCTTTGGGCCGCCTCCCCGCATCGATACCGTCGACCTCGAGACCTTCCGGACTGTACT
GGGTCTCTCTGGTTAGACCAGATCTGAGCCTGGGAGCTCTCTGGCTAACTAGGGAACCCACTGCTTAAGC
CTCAATAAAGCTTGCCTTGAGTGCTTCAAGTAGTGTGTGCCCGTCTGTTGTGTGACTCTGGTAACTAGAG
ATCCCTCAGACCCTTTTAGTCAGTGTGGAAAATCTCTAGCAGGGCCCGTTTAAACCCGCTGATCAGCCTC
GACTGTGCCTTCTAGTTGCCAGCCATCTGTTGTTTGCCCCTCCCCCGTGCCTTCCTTGACCCTGGAAGGT
GCCACTCCCACTGTCCTTTCCTAATAAAATGAGGAAATTGCATCGCATTGTCTGAGTAGGTGTCATTCTA
TTCTGGGGGGTGGGGTGGGGCAGGACAGCAAGGGGGAGGATTGGGAAGAGAATAGCAGGCATGCTGGGGA
TGCGGTGGGCTCTATGGCTTCTGAGGCGGAAAGAACCAGCTGGGGCTCTAGGGGGTATCCCC
[124 nt withheld, positions 9653-9776]
C
[91 nt withheld, positions 9778-9868]
A
[49 nt withheld, positions 9870-9918]
CCTTTGACGTTGGAGTCCACGTTCTTT
[37 nt withheld, positions 9946-9982]
ACCCTATCTCGGTCTATTCTTTTGATTTATAAGGGATTTTGCCGATTTCGGCCTATTGGTTAAAAAATGA
GCTGATTTAACAAAAATTTAACGCGAATTAATTCTGTGGAATGTGTGTCAGTTAGGGTGTGGAAAGTCCC
CAGGCTCCCCAGCAGGCAGAAGTATGCAAAGCATGCATCTCAATTAGTCAGCAACCAGGTGTGGAAAGTC
CCCAGGCTCCCCAGCAGGCAGAAGTATGCAAAGCATGCATCTCAATTAGTCAGCAACCATAGTCCCGCCC
CTAACTCCGCCCATCCCGCCCCTAACTCCGCCCAGTTCCGCCCATTCTCCGCCCCATGGCTGACTAATTT
TTTTTATTTATGCAGAGGCCGAGGCCGCCTCTGCCTCTGAGCTATTCCAGAAGTAGTGAGGAGGCTTTTT
TGGAGGCCTAGGCTTTTGCAAAAAGCTCCCGGGAGCTTGTATATCCATTTTCGGATCTGATCAGCACGTG
TTGACAATTAATCATCGGCATAGTATATCGGCATAGTATAATACGACAAGGTGAGGAACTAAACCATGGC
CAAGTTGACCAGTGCCGTTCCGGTGCTCACCGCGCGCGACGTCGCCGGAGCGGTCGAGTTCTGGACCGAC
CGGCTCGGGTTCTCCCGGGACTTCGTGGAGGACGACTTCGCCGGTGTGGTCCGGGACGACGTGACCCTGT
TCATCAGCGCGGTCCAGGACCAGGTGGTGCCGGACAACACCCTGGCCTGGGTGTGGGTGCGCGGCCTGGA
CGAGCTGTACGCCGAGTGGTCGGAGGTCGTGTCCACGAACTTCCGGGACGCCTCCGGGCCGGCCATGACC
GAGATCGGCGAGCAGCCGTGGGGGCGGGAGTTCGCCCTGCGCGACCCGGCCGGCAACTGCGTGCACTTCG
TGGCCGAGGAGCAGGACTGACACGTGCTACGAGATTTCGATTCCACCGCCGCCTTCTATGAAAGGTTGGG
CTTCGGAATCGTTTTCCGGGACGCCGGCTGGATGATCCTCCAGCGCGGGGATCTCATGCTGGAGTTCTTC
GCCCACCCCAACTTGTTTATTGCAGCTTATAATGGTTACAAATAAAGCAATAGCATCACAAATTTCACAA
ATAAAGCATTTTTTTCACTGCATTCTAGTTGTGGTTTGTCCAAACTCATCAATGTATCTTATCATGTCTG
TATACCGTCGACCTCTAGCTAGAGCTTGGCGTAATCATGGTCATAGCTGTTTCCTGTGTGAAATTGTTAT
CCGCTCACAATTCCACACAACATACGAGCCGGAAGCATAAAGTGTAAAGCCTGGGGTGCCTAATGAGTGA
GCTAACTCACATTAATTGCGTTGCGCTCACTGCCCGCTTTCCAGTCGGGAAACCTGTCGTGCCAGCTGCA
TTAATGAATCGGCCAACGCGCGGGGAGAGGCGGTTTGCGTATTGGGCGCTCTTCCGCTTCCTCGCTCACT
GACTCGCTGCGCTCGGTCGTTCGGCTGCGGCGAGCGGTATCAGCTCACTCAAAGGCGGTAATACGGTTAT
CCACAGAATCAGGGGATAACGCAGGAAAGAACATGTGAGCAAAAGGCCAGCAAAAGGCCAGGAACCGTAA
AAAGGCCGCGTTGCTGGCGTTTTTCCATAGGCTCCGCCCCCCTGACGAGCATCACAAAAATCGACGCTCA
AGTCAGAGGTGGCGAAACCCGACAGGACTATAAAGATACCAGGCGTTTCCCCCTGGAAGCTCCCTCGTGC
GCTCTCCTGTTCCGACCCTGCCGCTTACCGGATACCTGTCCGCCTTTCTCCCTTCGGGAAGCGTGGCGCT
TTCTCATAGCTCACGCTGTAGGTATCTCAGTTCGGTGTAGGTCGTTCGCTCCAAGCTGGGCTGTGTGCAC
GAACCCCCCGTTCAGCCCGACCGCTGCGCCTTATCCGGTAACTATCGTCTTGAGTCCAACCCGGTAAGAC
ACGACTTATCGCCACTGGCAGCAGCCACTGGTAACAGGATTAGCAGAGCGAGGTATGTAGGCGGTGCTAC
AGAGTTCTTGAAGTGGTGGCCTAACTACGGCTACACTAGAAGAACAGTATTTGGTATCTGCGCTCTGCTG
AAGCCAGTTACCTTCGGAAAAAGAGTTGGTAGCTCTTGATCCGGCAAACAAACCACCGCTGGTAGCGGTG
GTTTTTTTGTTTGCAAGCAGCAGATTACGCGCAGAAAAAAAGGATCTCAAGAAGATCCTTTGATCTTTTC
TACGGGGTCTGACGCTCAGTGGAACGAAAACTCACGTTAAGGGATTTTGGTCATGAGATTATCAAAAAGG
ATCTTCACCTAGATCCTTTTAAATTAAAAATGAAGTTTTAAATCAATCTAAAGTATATATGAGTAAACTT
GGTCTGACAGTTACCAATGCTTAATCAGTGAGGCACCTATCTCAGCGATCTGTCTATTTCGTTCATCCAT
AGTTGCCTGACTCCCCGTCGTGTAGATAACTACGATACGGGAGGGCTTACCATCTGGCCCCAGTGCTGCA
ATGATACCGCGAGACCCACGCTCACCGGCTCCAGATTTATCAGCAATAAACCAGCCAGCCGGAAGGGCCG
AGCGCAGAAGTGGTCCTGCAACTTTATCCGCCTCCATCCAGTCTATTAATTGTTGCCGGGAAGCTAGAGT
AAGTAGTTCGCCAGTTAATAGTTTGCGCAACGTTGTTGCCATTGCTACAGGCATCGTGGTGTCACGCTCG
TCGTTTGGTATGGCTTCATTCAGCTCCGGTTCCCAACGATCAAGGCGAGTTACATGATCCCCCATGTTGT
GCAAAAAAGCGGTTAGCTCCTTCGGTCCTCCGATCGTTGTCAGAAGTAAGTTGGCCGCAGTGTTATCACT
CATGGTTATGGCAGCACTGCATAATTCTCTTACTGTCATGCCATCCGTAAGATGCTTTTCTGTGACTGGT
GAGTACTCAACCAAGTCATTCTGAGAATAGTGTATGCGGCGACCGAGTTGCTCTTGCCCGGCGTCAATAC
GGGATAATACCGCGCCACATAGCAGAACTTTAAAAGTGCTCATCATTGGAAAACGTTCTTCGGGGCGAAA
ACTCTCAAGGATCTTACCGCTGTTGAGATCCAGTTCGATGTAACCCACTCGTGCACCCAACTGATCTTCA
GCATCTTTTACTTTCACCAGCGTTTCTGGGTGAGCAAAAACAGGAAGGCAAAATGCCGCAAAAAAGGGAA
TAAGGGCGACACGGAAATGTTGAATACTCATACTCTTCCTTTTTCAATATTATTGAAGCATTTATCAGGG
TTATTGTCTCATGAGCGGATACATATTTGAATGTATTTAGAAAAATAAACAAATAGGGGTTCCGCGCACA
TTTCCCCGAAAAGTGCCACCTGACGTCGACGG
Features (pLannotate 1.2.2; 35 found; start..end, strand, type, name):
     23..75      -  misc_feature   bom (fragment): basis of mobility region from pBR322
    230..609     +  enhancer       CMV enhancer: human cytomegalovirus immediate early enhancer
    610..809     +  promoter       CMV promoter: human cytomegalovirus (CMV) immediate early promoter
    827..1007    +  LTR            5' LTR (truncated): truncated 5' long terminal repeat (LTR) from HIV-1
   1054..1179    +  misc_feature   HIV-1 Ψ: packaging signal of human immunodeficiency virus type 1
   1163..1526    +  CDS            HIV-1 gag (fragment): gag protein from human immunodeficiency virus 1; gag
   1672..1905    +  misc_feature   RRE: The Rev response element (RRE) of HIV-1 allows for Rev-dependent mRNA export from the nucleus to the cytoplasm.
   2282..2382    +  CDS            Rev (fragment): human immunodeficiency virus 1 (HIV-1) Rev protein; rev; enhances nuclear export of unspliced and incompletely spliced viral mRNAs
   2432..2549    +  misc_feature   cPPT/CTS: central polypurine tract and central termination sequence of HIV-1
   2604..2622    +  promoter       T3 promoter: promoter for bacteriophage T3 RNA polymerase
   2664..2739    -  misc_RNA       gRNA scaffold: guide RNA scaffold for the Streptococcus pyogenes CRISPR/Cas9 system
   2766..3006    -  promoter       U6 promoter: RNA polymerase III promoter for human U6 snRNA
   3034..3052    +  CDS            small t antigen (fragment): SV40 (simian virus 40) small t antigen
   3084..3531    +  promoter       hSyn promoter: human synapsin I promoter; confers neuron-specific expression (Kügler et al., 2003)
   3555..7658    +  CDS            Cas9: Cas9 (Csn1) endonuclease from the Streptococcus pyogenes Type II CRISPR/Cas system generates RNA-guided double strand breaks in DNA
   7800..8516    +  CDS            EGFP: EGFP is a basic (constitutively fluorescent) green fluorescent protein published in 1996, derived from Aequorea victoria. It is reported to be a rapidly-maturing weak dimer with moderate acid sensitivity.
   8520..8544    +  misc_feature   MCS (fragment): pBluescript multiple cloning site
   8544..9132    +  misc_feature   WPRE: woodchuck hepatitis virus posttranscriptional regulatory element
   9133..9153    +  misc_feature   MCS (fragment): pBluescript multiple cloning site
   9171..9351    +  LTR            5' LTR (truncated): truncated 5' long terminal repeat (LTR) from HIV-1
   9383..9494    +  polyA_signal   bGH poly(A) signal: bovine growth hormone polyadenylation signal
   9611..9632    +  promoter       SV40 promoter (fragment): SV40 enhancer and early promoter
   9653..10081   +  rep_origin     f1 ori (sequence partly withheld): f1 bacteriophage origin of replication; arrow indicates direction of (+) strand synthesis
  10095..10424   +  promoter       SV40 promoter: SV40 enhancer and early promoter
  10472..10519   +  promoter       EM7 promoter: synthetic bacterial promoter&nbsp
  10538..10912   +  CDS            BleoR: antibiotic-binding protein; Sh ble from Streptoalloteichus hindustanus; confers resistance to bleomycin, phleomycin, and Zeocin™
  10922..11047   +  CDS            ble (fragment): BLE_KLEPN - Experimental evidence at protein level: Swiss-Prot protein existence level 1. Binding protein with a strong affinity to the bleomycin family of antibiotics. Binds to CL990; an antimitotic-antibiotic compound. From Klebsiella pneumoniae.
  11042..11163   +  polyA_signal   SV40 poly(A) signal: SV40 polyadenylation signal
  11234..11256   -  protein_bind   lac operator (fragment): The lac repressor binds to the lac operator to inhibit transcription in E. coli. This inhibition can be relieved by adding lactose or isopropyl-β-D-thiogalactopyranoside (IPTG). lac repressor encoded by lacI
  11260..11290   -  promoter       lac promoter: promoter for the E. coli lac operon
  11305..11326   -  protein_bind   CAP binding site: CAP binding activates transcription in the presence of cAMP. E. coli catabolite activator protein
  11339..11431   -  CDS            lacI (fragment): lac repressor; lacI; The lac repressor binds to the lac operator to inhibit transcription in E. coli. This inhibition can be relieved by adding lactose or isopropyl-β-D-thiogalactopyranoside (IPTG).
  11614..12202   -  rep_origin     ori: high-copy-number ColE1/pMB1/pBR322/pUC origin of replication
  12373..13233   -  CDS            AmpR: β-lactamase; bla; confers resistance to ampicillin, carbenicillin, and related antibiotics
  13234..13338   -  promoter       AmpR promoter: bla
