[The description below was written by a language model from this plasmid's Addgene catalogue record and pLannotate feature annotations shown in this document.]
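Description:
lenti U6-sgRNA-acRNA SYN-dCas9-P2A-EGFP is a 13.4 kb HIV-1-based lentiviral transfer plasmid built on the lentiCRISPR v2 backbone for CRISPR Display experiments in neurons. It is propagated in E. coli through a high-copy ColE1/pUC-type origin with ampicillin selection (AmpR), and it also carries an f1 ori. Outside the viral region, an SV40/EM7-driven BleoR cassette with an SV40 poly(A) signal is annotated. The viral genome is transcribed from a CMV enhancer/promoter fused to a truncated 5' LTR and includes the Ψ packaging signal, a gag fragment, the RRE for Rev-dependent nuclear export, the cPPT/CTS, a WPRE to boost transcript expression, and a downstream truncated LTR followed by a bGH poly(A) signal.

Two expression units sit between the LTRs in divergent orientation. On the reverse strand, a human U6 Pol III promoter drives an S. pyogenes gRNA scaffold that is supplied empty. The depositor notes that BbsI is used to insert the targeting crRNA and Esp3I to insert an accessory RNA (acRNA), so that a chosen RNA cargo is appended to the guide. On the forward strand, the human synapsin I promoter gives neuron-restricted expression of dCas9, recorded as FLAG-tagged, linked by a P2A self-cleaving peptide to EGFP, which marks transduced cells as a separate protein. One annotation labels the coding sequence simply as Cas9, while the depositor-sequence annotation identifies the D10A-bearing dCas9 N-terminal portion, in line with the stated catalytically inactive protein. The two feature tables otherwise match apart from a small coordinate offset. Because dCas9 binds but does not cut DNA, the construct serves to tether a chosen RNA to a genomic locus, and the associated work concerns enhancer RNA function in neuronal systems.
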