Addgene plasmid #159086: lenti U6-sgRNA-acRNA SYN-dCas9-P2A-EGFP
Purpose: Expresses dCas9-P2A-EGFP driven by human SYN promoter and empty CRISPR Display sgRNA/accessory RNA from U6 promoter.
Depositing lab: Jeremy Day. Depositing organization: University of Alabama at Birmingham. Publication: Enhancer RNAs predict enhancer-gene regulatory links and are critical for enhancer function in neuronal systems. Carullo NVN, Phillips Iii RA, Simon RC, Soto SAR, Hinds JE, Salisbury AJ, Revanna JS, Bunner KD, Ianov L, Sultan FA, Savell KE, Gersbach CA, Day JJ. Nucleic Acids Res. 2020 Aug 18. pii: 5893972. doi: 10.1093/nar/gkaa671. PubMed 32810208.
Backbone
  Vector backbone: lentiCRISPR v2
  Backbone manufacturer: Feng Zhang Addgene plasmid #52961
  Backbone size w/o insert (bp): 6789
  Total vector size (bp): 13374
  Vector type: Mammalian Expression, Lentiviral, CRISPR
Growth in bacteria
  Bacterial resistance: Ampicillin, 100 μg/mL
  Growth temperature: 37°C
  Growth strain: NEB Stable
  Copy number: Unknown
Gene/Insert
  Gene/Insert name: empty crRNA-acRNA backbone, dCas9-P2A-EGFP
  Species: Synthetic
  Insert size (bp): 6585
  Promoter: hSYN, U6
  Tag / fusion protein: FLAG (C terminal on insert); EGFP
  Cloning method: Gibson Cloning
  Sequencing primers: 5′ GTTTATTACAGGGACAGCAGA
Terms and licenses: Academic/Nonprofit Terms; Industry Terms: Not Available to Industry
Depositor comments: CRISPR crRNA and acRNA are empty - use BbsI to insert desired crRNA and Esp3I to insert desired acRNA. bioRxiv: https://www.biorxiv.org/content/10.1101/270967v3
How to cite: lenti U6-sgRNA-acRNA SYN-dCas9-P2A-EGFP was a gift from Jeremy Day (Addgene plasmid # 159086 ; http://n2t.net/addgene:159086 ; RRID:Addgene_159086)
